>Addgene plasmid #91172 | pTaCas9-H840A_5 | addgene full sequence | sequence record 182411 | Addgene NGS Result
GTAGGCGGTGCTACAGAGTTCTTGAAGTGGTGGCCTAACTACGGCTACACTAGAAGGACAGTATTTGGTA
TCTGCGCTCTGCTGAAGCCAGTTACCTTCGGAAAAAGAGTTGGTAGCTCTTGATCCGGCAAACAAACCAC
CGCTGGTAGCGGTGGTTTTTTTGTTTGCAAGCAGCAGATTACGCGCAGAAAAAAAGGATCTCAAGAAGAT
CCTTTGATCTTTTCTACGGGGTCTGACGCTCAGTGGAACGAAAACTCACGTTAAGGGATTTTGGTCATGC
ATTCTAGGTACTAAAACAATTCATCCAGTAAAATATAATATTTTATTTTCTCCCAATCAGGCTTGATCCC
CAGTAAGTCAAAAAATAGCTCGACATACTGTTCTTCCCCGATATCCTCCCTGATCGACCGGACGCAGAAG
GCAATGTCATACCACTTGTCCGCCCTGCCGCTTCTCCCAAGATCAATAAAGCCACTTACTTTGCCATCTT
TCACAAAGATGTTGCTGTCTCCCAGGTCGCCGTGGGAAAAGACAAGTTCCTCTTCGGGCTTTTCCGTCTT
TAAAAAATCATACAGCTCGCGCGGATCTTTAAATGGAGTGTCTTCTTCCCAGTTTTCGCAATCCACATCG
GCCAGATCGTTATTCAGTAAGTAATCCAATTCGGCTAAGCGGCTGTCTAAGCTATTCGTATAGGGACAAT
CCGATATGTCGATGGAGTGAAAGAGCCTGATGCACTCCGCATACAGCTCGATAATCTTTTCAGGGCTTTG
TTCATCTTCATACTCTTCCGAGCAAAGGACGCCATCGGCCTCACTCATGAGCAGATTGCTCCAGCCATCA
TGCCGTTCAAAGTGCAGGACCTTTGGAACAGGCAGCTTTCCTTCCAGCCATAGCATCATGTCCTTTTCCC
GTTCCACATCATAGGTGGTCCCTTTATACCGGCTGTCCGTCATTTTTAAATATAGGTTTTCATTTTCTCC
CACCAGCTTATATACCTTAGCAGGAGACATTCCTTCCGTATCTTTTACGCAGCGGTATTTTTCGATCAGT
TTTTTCAATTCCGGTGATATTCTCATTTTAGCCATTTATTATTTCCTTCCTCTTTTCTACAGTATTTAAA
GATACCCCAAGAAGCTAATTATAACAAGACGAACTCCAATTCACTGTTCCTTGCATTCTAAAACCTTAAA
TACCAGAAAACAGCTTTTTCAAAGTTGTTTTCAAAGTTGGCGTATAACATAGTATCGACGGAGCCGATTT
TGAAACCGCGGTGATCACAGGCAGCAACGCTCTGTCATCGTTACAATCAACATGCTACCCTCCGCGAGAT
CATCCGTGTTTCAAACCCGGCAGCTTAGTTGCCGTTCTTCCGAATAGCATCGGTAACATGAGCAAAGTCT
GCCGCCTTACAACGGCTCTCCCGCTGACGCCGTCCCGGACTGATGGGCTGCCTGTATCGAGTGGTGATTT
TGTGCCGAGCTGCCGGTCGGGGAGCTGTTGGCTGGCTGGTGGCAGGATATATTGTGGTGTAAACAAATTG
ACGCTTAGACAACTTAATAACACATTGCGGACGTTTTTAATGTACTGAATTAACGCCGAATTAATTCGGG
GGATCTGGATTTTAGTACTGGATTTTGGTTTTAGGAATTAGAAATTTTATTGATAGAAGTATTTTACAAA
TACAAATACATACTAAGGGTTTCTTATATGCTCAACACATGAGCGAAACCCTATAGGAACCCTAATTCCC
TTATCTGGGAACTACTCACACATTATTATGGAGAAACTCGAGCTTGTCGATCGACAGATCCCGGTCGGCA
TCTACTCTATTTCTTTGCCCTCGGACGAGTGCTGGGGCGTCGGTTTCCACTATCGGCGAGTACTTCTACA
CAGCCATCGGTCCAGACGGCCGCGCTTCTGCGGGCGATTTGTGTACGCCCGACAGTCCCGGCTCCGGATC
GGACGATTGCGTCGCATCGACCCTGCGCCCAAGCTGCATCATCGAAATTGCCGTCAACCAAGCTCTGATA
GAGTTGGTCAAGACCAATGCGGAGCATATACGCCCGGAGTCGTGGCGATCCTGCAAGCTCCGGATGCCTC
CGCTCGAAGTAGCGCGTCTGCTGCTCCATACAAGCCAACCACGGCCTCCAGAAGAAGATGTTGGCGACCT
CGTATTGGGAATCCCCGAACATCGCCTCGCTCCAGTCAATGACCGCTGTTATGCGGCCATTGTCCGTCAG
GACATTGTTGGAGCCGAAATCCGCGTGCACGAGGTGCCGGACTTCGGGGCAGTCCTCGGCCCAAAGCATC
AGCTCATCGAGAGCCTGCGCGACGGACGCACTGACGGTGTCGTCCATCACAGTTTGCCAGTGATACACAT
GGGGATCAGCAATCGCGCATATGAAATCACGCCATGTAGTGTATTGACCGATTCCTTGCGGTCCGAATGG
GCCGAACCCGCTCGTCTGGCTAAGATCGGCCGCAGCGATCGCATCCATAGCCTCCGCGACCGGTTGTAGA
ACAGCGGGCAGTTCGGTTTCAGGCAGGTCTTGCAACGTGACACCCTGTGAACGGCGGGAGATGCAATAGG
TCAGGCTCTCGCTAAACTCCCCAATGTCAAGCACTTCCGGAATCGGGAGCGCGGCCGATGCAAAGTGCCG
ATAAACATAACGATCTTTGTAGAAACCATCGGCGCAGCTATTTACCCGCAGGACATATCCACGCCCTCCT
ACATCGAAGCTGAAAGCACGAGATTCTTCGCCCTCCGAGAGCTGCATCAGGTCGGACACGCTGTCGAACT
TTTCGATCAGAAACTTCTCGACAGACGTCGCGGTGAGTTCAGGCTTTTTCATAAGCTTCTGCAAAAGAGA
ACCAGACAACAGGGTAAGTGCCTAGCAGTAAACAAACAGAACTCATCACAAGCAAACAGCAACATCATAT
TCATACCAACAGGTCATGTGTGTTCATCACATCATTAGTACTAAGCATGCCATCATCCAAGTATATCAAA
GTAAGGGCAAAGAGCATGCATGATCATCAGGTGCACAAAAGAATCATCAAATTGTAGCAGTACATATCTT
CATCTATCATGCATATCTATCCATAACAGGACGATGCATGTTGACCAGGTAAAAGCTACAGGATCCTATA
GGAACAGCAGCGTATATATCTTCACCAATCTTAGCATCTTAATCATGTGGCACATGCAGTTTCAATTTAA
GCACATGAGCTAGTTGATTATGAGGTACCAGAGAATCATCAAACTGATGTAGCAGCATATATCCTCATCT
ATCATGCAATCTAATCTAATCTAACTAAACAGGAAAGGTGTGCTATTCAGTTAAAAGCTACCGCATCATA
TACAAACGGCAGCATAAGAAAAAGCATAATCATCTTAATCATGCAACAAACGCAGATTCATAATAAGCCC
AAGAGCTAGCTTGTGATGATCTTATTCTACTCTGATCTACAGCAATCAGATAACGACCTAACCTTGCACA
TGGCAACAAAACAATCGATCGGACGAATCAGTTGTTTGTTCCTAGCTAGCACCATCGAACCAGATAATAG
ATGCACGTACAGATCCCGAAAACGAACCCAAAAACAGGGCAGACCTAGCTGAACCTAGGCAGCGACCCAG
CAGATCGTGAGAACGATCTCATCTACGAACAGCCTAGAAGCAACCCCACGATTCCCGGACAAACGACCTA
AAATCCCCACAAATCACATGAGCATGACAGGATAAACAGCGGAACCGATCAGATCTACACGAAAACCCCA
CCTCCCAGCCACCCACGATCAGGAAACACGCGGATCTAGCATGATTTCGTCAACGCCTCAGCCTAGTTCC
TAGCCACAGACCAAGCAGAACCACCAAACCACGCCGAGCGAGGAGATGGGGCAAGAGGACGGGGGAGACG
ATCGCCGTACCTTGAAGCGGGGGAAGGATCGCCGAGGGTCGCGAGGAGAGCAATTTGGATTTGGAACCCG
GGGGTTGTGCGCTCCGAACGATGAGACGATGTGAGATTGTGGGAAGAGGCGCGGAGGGCCCTGTATTTAT
GGGCTGCGACGGGGGGAGGAGAGGTGGGGAGGGTTGGGGAAGGAATCCCCCACCCGTGCCGTGACGGTTC
CGGGCCGTGTGAGAGGAGCCCGCTCGTCTCCGCCACGCAATTTCCGCGATCGGAGCGGAGCTTTCGAGAG
GCGGCTGGATGGTTGGTGGCCGTTAGATTTGTAGACGCCGTTAACGCCTCGCCTCCACCGGGAAGAGTTT
TGAGCAGCCGCTTATGACAATGGCTTAACGACGTTAGACGGAGCGTTAGTGGCAGGCCATGATAGAATAG
ACGTATTGCAATGGGATTATAATTAAATAAATAAGAATATAATAAGATATGGCAAGTCGGCACTCATGAC
ATGGTCTTCGAAATGATAGTGCTCACTTTCTTAGCCGAGAAAGTTGACGCGACTGATTTAGAAGTTAAGA
TATTATTTCTCTCTTCTTTTCTTTCCTCGTCATATAAGGATGAAATAAACTTTAGAGATTGCCGGTAGTG
ATTTTGGATTTCGGCGATCAGGCTTGGTTTGCCGGTTTCGGACGGTGTGCCTTAGGCCACCCGCAGTGTA
TCTTGTAATGTTCAACCGATAAGCAAGGGTGGGGCTCAAGCAAGTAGTAAACAACTATGTCAAATGTCAC
CATGGTTATGGTCTTGTTTAGTTGGCTTCTTGGCCGATTCATTAATGCAGCTGGCACGACAGGTTTCCCG
ACTGGAAAGCGGGCAGTGAGCGCAACGCAATTAATGTGAGTTAGCTCACTCATTAGGCACCCCAGGCTTT
ACACTTTATGCTTCCGGCTCGTATGTTGTGTGGAATTGTGAGCGGATAACAATTTCACACAGGAAACAGC
TATGACATGATTACGAATTCGAGCTCGGTACCCGGGGATCTGCAGGCGCGCCTGCAGTGCAGCGTGACCC
GGTCGTGCCCCTCTCTAGAGATAATGAGCATTGCATGTCTAAGTTATAAAAAATTACCACATATTTTTTT
TGTCACACTTGTTTGAAGTGCAGTTTATCTATCTTTATACATATATTTAAACTTTACTCTACGAATAATA
TAATCTATAGTACTACAATAATATCAGTGTTTTAGAGAATCATATAAATGAACAGTTAGACATGGTCTAA
AGGACAATTGAGTATTTTGACAACAGGACTCTACAGTTTTATCTTTTTAGTGTGCATGTGTTCTCCTTTT
TTTTTGCAAATAGCTTCACCTATATAATACTTCATCCATTTTATTAGTACATCCATTTAGGGTTTAGGGT
TAATGGTTTTTATAGACTAATTTTTTTAGTACATCTATTTTATTCTATTTTAGCCTCTAAATTAAGAAAA
CTAAAACTCTATTTTAGTTTTTTTATTTAATAATTTAGATATAAAATAGAATAAAATAAAGTGACTAAAA
ATTAAACAAATACCCTTTAAGAAATTAAAAAAACTAAGGAAACATTTTTCTTGTTTCGAGTAGATAATGC
CAGCCTGTTAAACGCCGTCGACGAGTCTAACGGACACCAACCAGCGAACCAGCAGCGTCGCGTCGGGCCA
AGCGAAGCAGACGGCACGGCATCTCTGTCGCTGCCTCTGGACCCCTCTCGAGAGTTCCGCTCCACCGTTG
GACTTGCTCCGCTGTCGGCATCCAGAAATTGCGTGGCGGAGCGGCAGACGTGAGCCGGCACGGCAGGCGG
CCTCCTCCTCCTCTCACGGCACCGGCAGCTACGGGGGATTCCTTTCCCACCGCTCCTTCGCTTTCCCTTC
CTCGCCCGCCGTAATAAATAGACACCCCCTCCACACCCTCTTTCCCCAACCTCGTGTTGTTCGGAGCGCA
CACACACACAACCAGATCTCCCCCAAATCCACCCGTCGGCACCTCCGCTTCAAGGTACGCCGCTCGTCCT
CCCCCCCCCCCTCTCTACCTTCTCTAGATCGGCGTTCCGGTCCATGGTTAGGGCCCGGTAGTTCTACTTC
TGTTCATGTTTGTGTTAGATCCGTGTTTGTGTTAGATCCGTGCTGCTAGCGTTCGTACACGGATGCGACC
TGTACGTCAGACACGTTCTGATTGCTAACTTGCCAGTGTTTCTCTTTGGGGAATCCTGGGATGGCTCTAG
CCGTTCCGCAGACGGGATCGATTTCATGATTTTTTTTGTTTCGTTGCATAGGGTTTGGTTTGCCCTTTTC
CTTTATTTCAATATATGCCGTGCACTTGTTTGTCGGGTCATCTTTTCATGCTTTTTTTTGTCTTGGTTGT
GATGATGTGGTCTGGTTGGGCGGTCGTTCTAGATCGGAGTAGAATTAATTCTGTTTCAAACTACCTGGTG
GATTTATTAATTTTGGATCTGTATGTGTGTGCCATACATATTCATAGTTACGAATTGAAGATGATGGATG
GAAATATCGATCTAGGATAGGTATACATGTTGATGCGGGTTTTACTGATGCATATACAGAGATGCTTTTT
GTTCGCTTGGTTGTGATGATGTGGTGTGGTTGGGCGGTCGTTCATTCGTTCTAGATCGGAGTAGAATACT
GTTTCAAACTACCTGGTGTATTTATTAATTTTGGAACTGTATGTGTGTGTCATACATCTTCATAGTTACG
AGTTTAAGATGGATGGAAATATCGATCTAGGATAGGTATACATGTTGATGTGGGTTTTACTGATGCATAT
ACATGATGGCATATGCAGCATCTATTCATATGCTCTAACCTTGAGTACCTATCTATTATAATAAACAAGT
ATGTTTTATAATTATTTTGATCTTGATATACTTGGATGATGGCATATGCAGCAGCTATATGTGGATTTTT
TTAGCCCTGCCTTCATACGCTATTTATTTGCTTGGTACTGTTTCTTTTGTCGATGCTCACCCTGTTGTTT
GGTGTTACTTCCTGCAGGGCGATCTATTCGAATGGACAAGAAGTACTCGATCGGCCTCGACATCGGGACG
AACTCAGTTGGCTGGGCCGTGATCACCGACGAGTACAAGGTGCCCTCTAAGAAGTTCAAGGTCCTGGGGA
ACACCGACCGCCATTCCATCAAGAAGAACCTCATCGGCGCTCTCCTGTTCGACAGCGGGGAGACCGCTGA
GGCTACGAGGCTCAAGAGAACCGCTAGGCGCCGGTACACGAGAAGGAAGAACAGGATCTGCTACCTCCAA
GAGATTTTCTCCAACGAGATGGCCAAGGTTGACGATTCATTCTTCCACCGCCTGGAGGAGTCTTTCCTCG
TGGAGGAGGATAAGAAGCACGAGCGGCATCCCATCTTCGGCAACATCGTGGACGAGGTTGCCTACCACGA
GAAGTACCCTACGATCTACCATCTGCGGAAGAAGCTCGTGGACTCCACCGATAAGGCGGACCTCAGACTG
ATCTACCTCGCTCTGGCCCACATGATCAAGTTCCGCGGCCATTTCCTGATCGAGGGGGATCTCAACCCAG
ACAACAGCGATGTTGACAAGCTGTTCATCCAACTCGTGCAGACCTACAACCAACTCTTCGAGGAGAACCC
GATCAACGCCTCTGGCGTGGACGCGAAGGCTATCCTGTCCGCGAGGCTCTCGAAGTCCAGGAGGCTGGAG
AACCTGATCGCTCAGCTCCCAGGCGAGAAGAAGAACGGCCTGTTCGGGAACCTCATCGCTCTCAGCCTGG
GGCTCACCCCGAACTTCAAGTCGAACTTCGATCTCGCTGAGGACGCCAAGCTGCAACTCTCCAAGGACAC
CTACGACGATGACCTCGATAACCTCCTGGCCCAGATCGGCGATCAATACGCGGACCTGTTCCTCGCTGCC
AAGAACCTGTCGGACGCCATCCTCCTGTCAGATATCCTCCGCGTGAACACCGAGATCACGAAGGCTCCAC
TCTCTGCCTCCATGATCAAGCGCTACGACGAGCACCATCAGGATCTGACCCTCCTGAAGGCGCTGGTCCG
CCAACAGCTCCCGGAGAAGTACAAGGAGATTTTCTTCGATCAGTCGAAGAACGGCTACGCTGGGTACATC
GACGGCGGGGCCTCACAAGAGGAGTTCTACAAGTTCATCAAGCCAATCCTGGAGAAGATGGACGGCACGG
AGGAGCTCCTGGTGAAGCTCAACAGGGAGGACCTCCTGCGGAAGCAGAGAACCTTCGATAACGGCAGCAT
CCCCCACCAAATCCATCTCGGGGAGCTGCACGCCATCCTGAGAAGGCAAGAGGACTTCTACCCTTTCCTC
AAGGATAACCGGGAGAAGATCGAGAAGATCCTGACCTTCAGAATCCCATACTACGTCGGCCCTCTCGCGC
GGGGGAACTCAAGATTCGCTTGGATGACCCGCAAGTCTGAGGAGACCATCACGCCGTGGAACTTCGAGGA
GGTGGTGGACAAGGGCGCTAGCGCTCAGTCGTTCATCGAGAGGATGACCAACTTCGACAAGAACCTGCCC
AACGAGAAGGTGCTCCCTAAGCACTCGCTCCTGTACGAGTACTTCACCGTCTACAACGAGCTCACGAAGG
TGAAGTACGTCACCGAGGGCATGCGCAAGCCAGCGTTCCTGTCCGGGGAGCAGAAGAAGGCTATCGTGGA
CCTCCTGTTCAAGACCAACCGGAAGGTCACGGTTAAGCAACTCAAGGAGGACTACTTCAAGAAGATCGAG
TGCTTCGATTCGGTCGAGATCAGCGGCGTTGAGGACCGCTTCAACGCCAGCCTCGGGACCTACCACGATC
TCCTGAAGATCATCAAGGATAAGGACTTCCTGGACAACGAGGAGAACGAGGATATCCTGGAGGACATCGT
GCTGACCCTCACGCTGTTCGAGGACAGGGAGATGATCGAGGAGCGCCTGAAGACGTACGCCCATCTCTTC
GATGACAAGGTCATGAAGCAACTCAAGCGCCGGAGATACACCGGCTGGGGGAGGCTGTCCCGCAAGCTCA
TCAACGGCATCCGGGACAAGCAGTCCGGGAAGACCATCCTCGACTTCCTGAAGAGCGATGGCTTCGCCAA
CAGGAACTTCATGCAACTGATCCACGATGACAGCCTCACCTTCAAGGAGGATATCCAAAAGGCTCAAGTG
AGCGGCCAGGGGGACTCGCTGCACGAGCATATCGCGAACCTCGCTGGCTCCCCCGCGATCAAGAAGGGCA
TCCTCCAGACCGTGAAGGTTGTGGACGAGCTCGTGAAGGTCATGGGCCGGCACAAGCCTGAGAACATCGT
CATCGAGATGGCCAGAGAGAACCAAACCACGCAGAAGGGGCAAAAGAACTCTAGGGAGCGCATGAAGCGC
ATCGAGGAGGGCATCAAGGAGCTGGGGTCCCAAATCCTCAAGGAGCACCCAGTGGAGAACACCCAACTGC
AGAACGAGAAGCTCTACCTGTACTACCTCCAGAACGGCAGGGATATGTACGTGGACCAAGAGCTGGATAT
CAACCGCCTCAGCGATTACGACGTCGATGCTATCGTTCCCCAGTCTTTCCTGAAGGATGACTCCATCGAC
AACAAGGTCCTCACCAGGTCGGACAAGAACCGCGGCAAGTCAGATAACGTTCCATCTGAGGAGGTCGTTA
AGAAGATGAAGAACTACTGGAGGCAGCTCCTGAACGCCAAGCTGATCACGCAAAGGAAGTTCGACAACCT
CACCAAGGCTGAGAGAGGCGGGCTCTCAGAGCTGGACAAGGCCGGCTTCATCAAGCGGCAGCTGGTCGAG
ACCAGACAAATCACGAAGCACGTTGCGCAAATCCTCGACTCTCGGATGAACACGAAGTACGATGAGAACG
ACAAGCTGATCAGGGAGGTTAAGGTGATCACCCTGAAGTCTAAGCTCGTCTCCGACTTCAGGAAGGATTT
CCAGTTCTACAAGGTTCGCGAGATCAACAACTACCACCATGCCCATGACGCTTACCTCAACGCTGTGGTC
GGCACCGCTCTGATCAAGAAGTACCCAAAGCTGGAGTCCGAGTTCGTGTACGGGGACTACAAGGTTTACG
ATGTGCGCAAGATGATCGCCAAGTCGGAGCAAGAGATCGGCAAGGCTACCGCCAAGTACTTCTTCTACTC
AAACATCATGAACTTCTTCAAGACCGAGATCACGCTGGCCAACGGCGAGATCCGGAAGAGACCGCTCATC
GAGACCAACGGCGAGACGGGGGAGATCGTGTGGGACAAGGGCAGGGATTTCGCGACCGTCCGCAAGGTTC
TCTCCATGCCCCAGGTGAACATCGTCAAGAAGACCGAGGTCCAAACGGGCGGGTTCTCAAAGGAGTCTAT
CCTGCCTAAGCGGAACAGCGACAAGCTCATCGCCAGAAAGAAGGACTGGGACCCAAAGAAGTACGGCGGG
TTCGACAGCCCTACCGTGGCCTACTCGGTCCTGGTTGTGGCGAAGGTTGAGAAGGGCAAGTCCAAGAAGC
TCAAGAGCGTGAAGGAGCTCCTGGGGATCACCATCATGGAGAGGTCCAGCTTCGAGAAGAACCCAATCGA
CTTCCTGGAGGCCAAGGGCTACAAGGAGGTGAAGAAGGACCTGATCATCAAGCTCCCGAAGTACTCTCTC
TTCGAGCTGGAGAACGGCAGGAAGAGAATGCTGGCTTCCGCTGGCGAGCTCCAGAAGGGGAACGAGCTCG
CGCTGCCAAGCAAGTACGTGAACTTCCTCTACCTGGCTTCCCACTACGAGAAGCTCAAGGGCAGCCCGGA
GGACAACGAGCAAAAGCAGCTGTTCGTCGAGCAGCACAAGCATTACCTCGACGAGATCATCGAGCAAATC
TCCGAGTTCAGCAAGCGCGTGATCCTCGCCGACGCGAACCTGGATAAGGTCCTCTCCGCCTACAACAAGC
ACCGGGACAAGCCCATCAGAGAGCAAGCGGAGAACATCATCCATCTCTTCACCCTGACGAACCTCGGCGC
TCCTGCTGCTTTCAAGTACTTCGACACCACGATCGATCGGAAGAGATACACCTCCACGAAGGAGGTCCTG
GACGCGACCCTCATCCACCAGTCGATCACCGGCCTGTACGAGACGAGGATCGACCTCTCACAACTCGGCG
GGGATAAGAGACCCGCAGCAACCAAGAAGGCAGGGCAAGCAAAGAAGAAGAAGTGACTCGAGATATGAAG
ATGAAGATGAAATATTTGGTGTGTCAAATAAAAAGCTTGTGTGCTTAAGTTTGTGTTTTTTTCTTGGCTT
GTTGTGTTATGAATTTGTGGCTTTTTCTAATATTAAATGAATGTAAGATCACATTATAATGAATAAACAA
ATGTTTCTATAATCCATTGTGAATGTTTTGTTGGATCTCTTCTGCAGCATATAACTACTGTATGTGCTAT
GGTATGGACTATGGAATATGATTAAAGATAAGGAGCTCCGGTGACGGACTGGCACTGGCCGTCGTTTTAC
AACGTCGTGACTGGGAAAACCCTGGCGTTACCCAACTTAATCGCCTTGCAGCACATCCCCCTTTCGCCAG
CTGGCGTAATAGCGAAGAGGCCCGCACCGATCGCCCTTCCCAACAGTTGCGCAGCCTGAATGGCGAATGC
TAGAGCAGCTTGAGCTTGGATCAGATTGTCGTTTCCCGCCTTCAGTTTAAACTATCAGTGTTTGACAGGA
TATATTGGCGGGTAAACCTAAGAGAAAAGAGCGTTTATTAGAATAATCGGATATTTAAAAGGGCGTGAAA
AGGTTTATCCGTTCGTCCATTTGTATGTGCATGCCAACCACAGGGTTCCCCTCGGGATCAAAGTACTTTG
ATCCAACCCCTCCGCTGCTATAGTGCAGTCGGCTTCTGACGTTCAGTGCAGCCGTCTTCTGAAAACGACA
TGTCGCACAAGTCCTAAGTTACGCGACAGGCTGCCGCCCTGCCCTTTTCCTGGCGTTTTCTTGTCGCGTG
TTTTAGTCGCATAAAGTAGAATACTTGCGACTAGAACCGGAGACATTACGCCATGAACAAGAGCGCCGCC
GCTGGCCTGCTGGGCTATGCCCGCGTCAGCACCGACGACCAGGACTTGACCAACCAACGGGCCGAACTGC
ACGCGGCCGGCTGCACCAAGCTGTTTTCCGAGAAGATCACCGGCACCAGGCGCGACCGCCCGGAGCTGGC
CAGGATGCTTGACCACCTACGCCCTGGCGACGTTGTGACAGTGACCAGGCTAGACCGCCTGGCCCGCAGC
ACCCGCGACCTACTGGACATTGCCGAGCGCATCCAGGAGGCCGGCGCGGGCCTGCGTAGCCTGGCAGAGC
CGTGGGCCGACACCACCACGCCGGCCGGCCGCATGGTGTTGACCGTGTTCGCCGGCATTGCCGAGTTCGA
GCGTTCCCTAATCATCGACCGCACCCGGAGCGGGCGCGAGGCCGCCAAGGCCCGAGGCGTGAAGTTTGGC
CCCCGCCCTACCCTCACCCCGGCACAGATCGCGCACGCCCGCGAGCTGATCGACCAGGAAGGCCGCACCG
TGAAAGAGGCGGCTGCACTGCTTGGCGTGCATCGCTCGACCCTGTACCGCGCACTTGAGCGCAGCGAGGA
AGTGACGCCCACCGAGGCCAGGCGGCGCGGTGCCTTCCGTGAGGACGCATTGACCGAGGCCGACGCCCTG
GCGGCCGCCGAGAATGAACGCCAAGAGGAACAAGCATGAAACCGCACCAGGACGGCCAGGACGAACCGTT
TTTCATTACCGAAGAGATCGAGGCGGAGATGATCGCGGCCGGGTACGTGTTCGAGCCGCCCGCGCACGGC
TCAACCGTGCGGCTGCATGAAATCCTGGCCGGTTTGTCTGATGCCAAGCTGGCGGCCTGGCCGGCCAGCT
TGGCCGCTGAAGAAACCGAGCGCCGCCGTCTAAAAAGGTGATGTGTATTTGAGTAAAACAGCTTGCGTCA
TGCGGTCGCTGCGTATATGATGCGATGAGTAAATAAACAAATACGCAAGGGGAACGCATGAAGGTTATCG
CTGTACTTAACCAGAAAGGCGGGTCAGGCAAGACGACCATCGCAACCCATCTAGCCCGCGCCCTGCAACT
CGCCGGGGCCGATGTTCTGTTAGTCGATTCCGATCCCCAGGGCAGTGCCCGCGATTGGGCGGCCGTGCGG
GAAGATCAACCGCTAACCGTTGTCGGCATCGACCGCCCGACGATTGACCGCGACGTGAAGGCCATCGGCC
GGCGCGACTTCGTAGTGATCGACGGAGCGCCCCAGGCGGCGGACTTGGCTGTGTCCGCGATCAAGGCAGC
CGACTTCGTGCTGATTCCGGTGCAGCCAAGCCCTTACGACATATGGGCCACCGCCGACCTGGTGGAGCTG
GTTAAGCAGCGCATTGAGGTCACGGATGGAAGGCTACAAGCGGCCTTTGTCGTGTCGCGGGCGATCAAAG
GCACGCGCATCGGCGGTGAGGTTGCCGAGGCGCTGGCCGGGTACGAGCTGCCCATTCTTGAGTCCCGTAT
CACGCAGCGCGTGAGCTACCCAGGCACTGCCGCCGCCGGCACAACCGTTCTTGAATCAGAACCCGAGGGC
GACGCTGCCCGCGAGGTCCAGGCGCTGGCCGCTGAAATTAAATCAAAACTCATTTGAGTTAATGAGGTAA
AGAGAAAATGAGCAAAAGCACAAACACGCTAAGTGCCGGCCGTCCGAGCGCACGCAGCAGCAAGGCTGCA
ACGTTGGCCAGCCTGGCAGACACGCCAGCCATGAAGCGGGTCAACTTTCAGTTGCCGGCGGAGGATCACA
CCAAGCTGAAGATGTACGCGGTACGCCAAGGCAAGACCATTACCGAGCTGCTATCTGAATACATCGCGCA
GCTACCAGAGTAAATGAGCAAATGAATAAATGAGTAGATGAATTTTAGCGGCTAAAGGAGGCGGCATGGA
AAATCAAGAACAACCAGGCACCGACGCCGTGGAATGCCCCATGTGTGGAGGAACGGGCGGTTGGCCAGGC
GTAAGCGGCTGGGTTGCCTGCCGGCCCTGCAATGGCACTGGAACCCCCAAGCCCGAGGAATCGGCGTGAG
CGGTCGCAAACCATCCGGCCCGGTACAAATCGGCGCGGCGCTGGGTGATGACCTGGTGGAGAAGTTGAAG
GCCGCGCAGGCCGCCCAGCGGCAACGCATCGAGGCAGAAGCACGCCCCGGTGAATCGTGGCAAGCGGCCG
CTGATCGAATCCGCAAAGAATCCCGGCAACCGCCGGCAGCCGGTGCGCCGTCGATTAGGAAGCCGCCCAA
GGGCGACGAGCAACCAGATTTTTTCGTTCCGATGCTCTATGACGTGGGCACCCGCGATAGTCGCAGCATC
ATGGACGTGGCCGTTTTCCGTCTGTCGAAGCGTGACCGACGAGCTGGCGAGGTGATCCGCTACGAGCTTC
CAGACGGGCACGTAGAGGTTTCCGCAGGGCCGGCCGGCATGGCCAGTGTGTGGGATTACGACCTGGTACT
GATGGCGGTTTCCCATCTAACCGAATCCATGAACCGATACCGGGAAGGGAAGGGAGACAAGCCCGGCCGC
GTGTTCCGTCCACACGTTGCGGACGTACTCAAGTTCTGCCGGCGAGCCGATGGCGGAAAGCAGAAAGACG
ACCTGGTAGAAACCTGCATTCGGTTAAACACCACGCACGTTGCCATGCAGCGTACGAAGAAGGCCAAGAA
CGGCCGCCTGGTGACGGTATCCGAGGGTGAAGCCTTGATTAGCCGCTACAAGATCGTAAAGAGCGAAACC
GGGCGGCCGGAGTACATCGAGATCGAGCTAGCTGATTGGATGTACCGCGAGATCACAGAAGGCAAGAACC
CGGACGTGCTGACGGTTCACCCCGATTACTTTTTGATCGATCCCGGCATCGGCCGTTTTCTCTACCGCCT
GGCACGCCGCGCCGCAGGCAAGGCAGAAGCCAGATGGTTGTTCAAGACGATCTACGAACGCAGTGGCAGC
GCCGGAGAGTTCAAGAAGTTCTGTTTCACCGTGCGCAAGCTGATCGGGTCAAATGACCTGCCGGAGTACG
ATTTGAAGGAGGAGGCGGGGCAGGCTGGCCCGATCCTAGTCATGCGCTACCGCAACCTGATCGAGGGCGA
AGCATCCGCCGGTTCCTAATGTACGGAGCAGATGCTAGGGCAAATTGCCCTAGCAGGGGAAAAAGGTCGA
AAAGGCCTCTTTCCTGTGGATAGCACGTACATTGGGAACCCAAAGCCGTACATTGGGAACCGGAACCCGT
ACATTGGGAACCCAAAGCCGTACATTGGGAACCGGTCACACATGTAAGTGACTGATATAAAAGAGAAAAA
AGGCGATTTTTCCGCCTAAAACTCTTTAAAACTTATTAAAACTCTTAAAACCCGCCTGGCCTGTGCATAA
CTGTCTGGCCAGCGCACAGCCCAAGAGCTGCAAAAAGCGCCTACCCTTCGGTCGCTGCGCTCCCTACGCC
CCGCCGCTTCGCGTCGGCCTATCGCGGCCGCTGGCCGCTCAAAAATGGCTGGCCTACGGCCAGGCAATCT
ACCAGGGCGCGGACAAGCCGCGCCGTCGCCACTCGACCGCCGGCGCCCACATCAAGGCACCCTGCCTCGC
GCGTTTCGGTGATGACGGTGAAAACCTCTGACACATGCAGCTCCCGGAAACGGTCACAGCTTGTCTGTAA
GCGGATGCCGGGAGCAGACAAGCCCGTCAGGGCGCGTCAGCGGGTGTTGGCGGGTGTCGGGGCGCAGCCA
TGACCCAGTCACGTAGCGATAGCGGAGTGTATACTGGCTTAACTATGCGGCATCAGAGCAGATTGTACTG
AGAGTGCACCATATGCGGTGTGAAATACCGCACAGATGCGTAAGGAGAAAATACCGCATCAGGCCCTCTT
CCGCTTCCTCGCTCACTGACTCGCTGCGCTCGGTCGTTCGGCTGCGGCGAGCGGTATCAGCTCACTCAAA
GGCGGTAATACGGTTATCCACAGAATCAGGGGATAACGCAGGAAAGAACATGTGAGCAAAAGGCCAGCAA
AAGGCCAGGAACCGTAAAAAGGCCGCGTTGCTGGCGTTTTTCCATAGGCTCCGCCCCCCTGACGAGCATC
ACAAAAATCGACGCTCAAGTCAGAGGTGGCGAAACCCGACAGGACTATAAAGATACCAGGCGTTTCCCCC
TGGAAGCTCCCTCGTGCGCTCTCCTGTTCCGACCCTGCCGCTTACCGGATACCTGTCCGCCTTTCTCCCT
TCGGGAAGCGTGGCGCTTTCTCATAGCTCACGCTGTAGGTATCTCAGTTCGGTGTAGGTCGTTCGCTCCA
AGCTGGGCTGTGTGCACGAACCCCCCGTTCAGCCCGACCGCTGCGCCTTATCCGGTAACTATCGTCTTGA
GTCCAACCCGGTAAGACACGACTTATCGCCACTGGCAGCAGCCACTGGTAACAGGATTAGCAGAGCGAGG
TAT
Features (pLannotate 1.2.2; 21 found; start..end, strand, type, name):
    291..1085    -  CDS            KanR: aminoglycoside phosphotransferase; aphA-3; confers resistance to kanamycin
   1510..1534    +  misc_feature   LB T-DNA repeat: left border repeat from nopaline C58 T-DNA
   1612..1786    -  polyA_signal   CaMV poly(A) signal: cauliflower mosaic virus polyadenylation signal
   1827..2852    -  CDS            HygR: hygromycin B phosphotransferase confers resistance to hygromycin
   4720..4779    +  CDS            lacI (fragment): lac repressor; lacI; The lac repressor binds to the lac operator to inhibit transcription in E. coli. This inhibition can be relieved by adding lactose or isopropyl-β-D-thiogalactopyranoside (IPTG).
   4792..4813    +  protein_bind   CAP binding site: CAP binding activates transcription in the presence of cAMP. E. coli catabolite activator protein
   4828..4858    +  promoter       lac promoter: promoter for the E. coli lac operon
   4862..4884    +  protein_bind   lac operator (fragment): The lac repressor binds to the lac operator to inhibit transcription in E. coli. This inhibition can be relieved by adding lactose or isopropyl-β-D-thiogalactopyranoside (IPTG). lac repressor encoded by lacI
   4915..4940    +  misc_feature   MCS (fragment): pUC18/19 multiple cloning site
   4952..6941    +  promoter       Ubi promoter: maize polyubiquitin gene promoter
   6962..11065   +  CDS            cas9: CAS9_STRP1 - Also known as csn1 From Streptococcus pyogenes serotype M1.
  11124..11372   +  terminator     HSP terminator: efficient transcription terminator from the Arabidopsis thaliana heat shock protein 18.2 gene (Nagaya et al., 2010)
  11393..11547   +  CDS            lacZα (fragment): LacZα fragment of β-galactosidase; lacZ fragment
  11613..11637   +  misc_feature   RB T-DNA repeat: right border repeat from nopaline C58 T-DNA
  11977..12378   +  CDS            Y4CG_SINFN (fragment): Protein inferred from homology: Swiss-Prot protein existence level 3. From Sinorhizobium fredii (strain NBRC 101917 / NGR234).
  12938..13567   +  CDS            pVS1 StaA: stability protein from the Pseudomonas plasmid pVS1 (Heeb et al., 2000)
  13996..15069   +  CDS            pVS1 RepA: replication protein from the Pseudomonas plasmid pVS1 (Heeb et al., 2000)
  15135..15329   +  rep_origin     pVS1 oriV: origin of replication for the Pseudomonas plasmid pVS1 (Heeb et al., 2000)
  15532..15571   +  CDS            rop (fragment): Rop protein, which maintains plasmids at low copy number; rop
  15673..15813   +  misc_feature   bom: basis of mobility region from pBR322
  15999..204     -  rep_origin     ori (across the origin): high-copy-number ColE1/pMB1/pBR322/pUC origin of replication
