[The description below was written by a language model from this plasmid's Addgene catalogue record and pLannotate feature annotations shown in this document.]
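Description:
pTaCas9-H840A_5 is a pCAMBIA-based binary T-DNA vector of about 16.4 kb for plant expression of a Cas9 nickase, part of a modular toolkit for plant genome engineering. The backbone carries two replication systems. A ColE1/pMB1-type origin, with the pBR322 bom site, supports high-copy propagation in E. coli. The pVS1 oriV, with its RepA replication and StaA stability genes, allows maintenance in Agrobacterium. Bacterial selection is by kanamycin through the aphA-3 aminoglycoside phosphotransferase gene, which lies outside the T-DNA.

Between the nopaline-type left and right border repeats sit two plant expression units. The payload is TaCas9_H840A, listed as a synthetic Streptococcus pyogenes Cas9 coding sequence. The "Ta" prefix probably indicates wheat codon optimisation, although the record does not say so. It is annotated as driven by the maize polyubiquitin (Ubi) promoter and terminated by the Arabidopsis HSP18.2 terminator. The H840A substitution inactivates the HNH nuclease domain, so the enzyme nicks one DNA strand rather than making a double-strand break. The second unit is the hygromycin phosphotransferase gene with a CaMV polyadenylation signal, placed next to the left border for selection of transformed plant tissue. The catalogue gives its promoter as PvUbi2, which falls in an unannotated stretch of the feature table. Fragments of lacZα, the lac promoter/operator and the pUC multiple cloning site are remnants of the pCAMBIA cloning region.

The construct is described as expressing Cas9 only, and no guide RNA cassette is annotated, so guides would have to be supplied separately. It suits applications that need single-strand nicks, such as paired-nickase targeting.
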