Addgene plasmid #91172: pTaCas9-H840A_5
Purpose: Cas9 only expression, Cas9 Type: TaCas9_H840A (nickase), Plant Selection: PvUbi2:hpt II
Depositing lab: Daniel Voytas. Depositing organization: University of Minnesota. Publication: A multi-purpose toolkit to enable advanced genome engineering in plants. Cermak T, Curtin SJ, Gil-Humanes J, Cegan R, Kono TJY, Konecna E, Belanto JJ, Starker CG, Mathre JW, Greenstein RL, Voytas DF. Plant Cell. 2017 May 18. pii: tpc.00922.2016. doi: 10.1105/tpc.16.00922. PubMed 28522548.
Backbone
  Vector backbone: pCAMBIA
  Vector type: Plant Expression, CRISPR
  Selectable markers: Hygromycin
Growth in bacteria
  Bacterial resistance: Kanamycin, 50 μg/mL
  Growth temperature: 37°C
  Growth strain: DH5alpha
  Copy number: High Copy
Gene/Insert
  Gene/Insert name: TaCas9_H840A (nickase)
  Species: Synthetic
  Mutation: H840A
  Cloning method: Restriction Enzyme; 5′ cloning site unknown (unknown if destroyed); 3′ cloning site unknown (unknown if destroyed)
  Sequencing primers: 5′ unknown
Terms and licenses: Academic/Nonprofit Terms; Industry Terms: Not Available to Industry
How to cite: pTaCas9-H840A_5 was a gift from Daniel Voytas (Addgene plasmid # 91172 ; http://n2t.net/addgene:91172 ; RRID:Addgene_91172)
